>Addgene plasmid #62979 | pMIR-Report-Luc-KLF4-K1S | addgene partial sequence | sequence record 108147 | Luc-F 5'-CAGTCAAGTAACAACCGCGA-3'
AGTACCGAAAGGTCTTACCGGAAAACTCGACGCAAGAAAAATCAGAGAGATCCTCATAAAGGCCAAGAAG
GGCGGAAAGTCCAAATTGCTCGAGTGATGAAAGCTGCGCACTAGTGAGGGAGCTCCTCCCGCCAGCGGTT
ATTCGGGGCACCTGCTTGACGCAGTGTCTTCTCCCTTCCCGCCGGGCCAGACGCGAACGTGGAGAAAGAT
GGGAGCAGCGCGTCGCTGACAGCCATGTCAGACTCGCCAGGTGGCTGCCTCATTAATGTGGGGGCCCAGA
AGGTCCTCGGCAGCCCGAAGCAGCTGGGGCACCTGAACCCCAAAGTCAACGAAGAGAAGAAACGAAGCCA
AAACCCAAAACCCCAAATTGGCCGAGATCCTTCTTCTTTGGATTAAATATAACTTGGAAGCGTCTTTTTT
AAAAAGTTCCTTTGTATACAAAAGTTCTTAGAAAAGTTGTAAACGCAAAAATAGACAATCAGCAAGGCGA
GTAAGTAGGTCCGGTGGCCGGGCTGCGCTCTCTTCCACTCAGCAGCGTCCCCCACCACTGTCGCGGTCGC
CTCGACCTGAGTAACTGACACAATGGATCGGGTCGAAAACAGTTAAGCTTAATAAAGGATCTTTTATTTT
CATTGGATCTGTGTGTTGGTTTTTTGTATGCGGCCGCTAGCTTGGCACTGGCCGTCGTTTTACAACGTCG
TGACTGGGAAAACCCTGGCGTTACCCAACTTAATCGCCTTGCAGCACATCCCCCTTTCGCCAGCTGGCGT
AATAGCGAAGAGGCCCGCACCGATCGCCCTTCCCAACAGTTGCGCAGCCTGAATGGCGAATGGCGCCTGA
TGCGGTATTTTCTCCTTACGCATCTGTGCGGTATTTCACACCGCATATGGTGCACTCTCAGTACAATCTG
CTCTGATGCCGCATAGTTTAGCCAGCCCCGAACCGCAAACGTGAGGCTGGG
