>Addgene plasmid #62979 | pMIR-Report-Luc-KLF4-K1S | addgene partial sequence | sequence record 108148 | M13-F20 5'-TGTAAAACGACGGCCAGT-3'
ACACACAGATCCAATGAAAATAAAAGATCCTTTATTAAGCTTAACTGTTTTCGACCCGATCCATTGTGTC
AGTTACTCAGGTCGAGGCGACCGCGACAGTGGTGGGGGACGCTGCTGAGTGGAAGAGAGCGCAGCCCGGC
CACCGGACCTACTTACTCGCCTTGCTGATTGTCTATTTTTGCGTTTACAACTTTTCTAAGAACTTTTGTA
TACAAAGGAACTTTTTAAAAAAGACGCTTCCAAGTTATATTTAATCCAAAGAAGAAGGATCTCGGCCAAT
TTGGGGTTTTGGGTTTTGGCTTCGTTTCTTCTCTTCGTTGACTTTGGGGTTCAGGTGCCCCAGCTGCTTC
GGGCTGCCGAGGACCTTCTGGGCCCCCACATTAATGAGGCAGCCACCTGGCGAGTCTGACATGGCTGTCA
GCGACGCGCTGCTCCCATCTTTCTCCACGTTCGCGTCTGGCCCGGCGGGAAGGGAGAAGACACTGCGTCA
AGCAGGTGCCCCGAATAACCGCTGGCGGGAGGAGCTCCCTCACTAGTGCGCAGCTTTCATCACTCGAGCA
ATTTGGACTTTCCGCCCTTCTTGGCCTTTATGAGGATCTCTCTGATTTTTCTTGCGTCGAGTTTTCCGGT
AAGACCTTTCGGTACTTCGTCCACAAACACAACTCCTCCGCGCAACTTTTTCGCGGTTGTTACTTGACTG
GCGACGTAATCCACGATCTCTTTTTCCGTCATCGTCTTTCCGTGCTCCAAAACAACAACGGCGGCGGGAA
GTTCACCGGCGTCATCGTCGGGAAGACCTGCCACGCCCGCGTCGAAGATGTTGGGGTGTTGTAACAATAT
CGATTCCAATTCAGCGGGGGGCCACCTGATATCCTTTGTATTTAATTAAAGACTTCAAGCGGTCAACTAT
GAAGAAGTGTTCGTCTCTCC
