[The description below was written by a language model from this plasmid's Addgene catalogue record.]
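Description:
pMIR-Report-Luc-KLF4-K1S is a mammalian luciferase reporter plasmid built on the commercial pMIR-Report-LUC backbone, designed as a translational reporter for human KLF4 (also known as EZF or GKLF). It is maintained in E. coli as a high-copy plasmid under ampicillin selection. The record gives a total size of about 6.9 kb, of which roughly 6.5 kb is backbone. No feature table accompanies the entry, so the origin of replication, polyadenylation signal and any mammalian selection marker are not documented here.

The payload is a 446 bp human KLF4 fragment, described as positions 1–446 of the referenced KLF4 sequence. It was inserted by restriction cloning into a PmeI site that was destroyed at both junctions. A CMV promoter drives the firefly luciferase gene, and the record lists luciferase as lying N-terminal (upstream) of the insert. The KLF4 fragment therefore sits downstream of the luciferase sequence within the same transcript, which is the usual position for test sequences in this backbone. In this arrangement transcription is constitutive, so differences in luciferase activity reflect post-transcriptional effects conferred by the KLF4 sequence, such as microRNA-mediated changes in translation or mRNA stability.

The stated purpose and the associated study concern a KLF4–miR-206 feedback loop in which the microRNA can promote or inhibit translation depending on cell context. The construct is thus suited to transfection-based luciferase assays that test how this region of KLF4 responds to miRNAs in different cell types. The name suggests it belongs to a series of KLF4 fragment reporters, but the record does not explain the "K1S" designation or state the orientation of the insert.
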