Addgene plasmid #62979: pMIR-Report-Luc-KLF4-K1S
Purpose: Translational reporter for KLF4
Depositing lab: Michael Ruppert. Depositing organization: West Virginia University and School of Medicine. Publication: A KLF4-miRNA-206 autoregulatory feedback loop can promote or inhibit protein translation depending upon cell context. Lin CC, Liu LZ, Addison JB, Wonderlin WF, Ivanov AV, Ruppert JM. Mol Cell Biol. 2011 Jun;31(12):2513-27. Epub 2011 Apr 25. 10.1128/MCB.01189-10 PubMed 21518959.
Backbone
  Vector backbone: pMIR-Report-LUC
  Backbone manufacturer: Ambion
  Backbone size w/o insert (bp): 6470
  Total vector size (bp): 6916
  Vector type: Luciferase
Growth in bacteria
  Bacterial resistance: Ampicillin, 100 μg/mL
  Growth temperature: 37°C
  Growth strain: XL1 Blue
  Copy number: High Copy
Gene/Insert
  Gene/Insert name: KLF4 partial sequence
  Species: H. sapiens (human)
  Insert size (bp): 446
  Mutation: Fragment 1-446 of KLF4
  GenBank ID: AF105036
  Entrez Gene: KLF4 (a.k.a. EZF, GKLF)
  Promoter: CMV
  Tag / fusion protein: firefly luciferase (N terminal on backbone)
  Cloning method: Restriction Enzyme; 5′ cloning site PmeI (destroyed during cloning); 3′ cloning site Pme1 (destroyed during cloning)
  Sequencing primers: 5′ Luc-F; 3′ M13pUC-Fwd
Terms and licenses: Academic/Nonprofit Terms; Industry Terms: Not Available to Industry
How to cite: pMIR-Report-Luc-KLF4-K1S was a gift from Michael Ruppert (Addgene plasmid # 62979 ; http://n2t.net/addgene:62979 ; RRID:Addgene_62979)
